Addgene plasmid #164724: pJEP200-Lenti-TRE3G-Flag-GluN2A-WPRE-pA
Purpose: pLenti vector backbone designed to express Flag-GluN2A from a TRE3G promoter.
Depositing lab: Jonathan Ploski. Depositing organization: University of Texas at Dallas. Publication: The production of viral vectors designed to express large and difficult to express transgenes within neurons. Holehonnur R, Lella SK, Ho A, Luong JA, Ploski JE. Mol Brain. 2015 Feb 24;8:12. doi: 10.1186/s13041-015-0100-7. PubMed 25887710.
Backbone
  Vector backbone: pLenti7.3
  Backbone manufacturer: Invitrogen
  Vector type: Lentiviral
Growth in bacteria
  Bacterial resistance: Ampicillin, 100 μg/mL
  Growth temperature: Room Temperature
  Growth strain: NEB Stable
  Copy number: Unknown
Gene/Insert
  Gene/Insert name: GluN2A
  Tag / fusion protein: Flag (N terminal on insert)
Terms and licenses: Academic/Nonprofit Terms; Industry Terms: Not Available to Industry
How to cite: pJEP200-Lenti-TRE3G-Flag-GluN2A-WPRE-pA was a gift from Jonathan Ploski (Addgene plasmid # 164724 ; http://n2t.net/addgene:164724 ; RRID:Addgene_164724)
