[The description below was written by a language model from this plasmid's Addgene catalogue record and pLannotate feature annotations shown in this document.]
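Description:
pJEP200-Lenti-TRE3G-Flag-GluN2A-WPRE-pA is a lentiviral transfer plasmid of about 10.9 kb built on the Invitrogen pLenti7.3 backbone, designed for tetracycline-regulated expression of an N-terminally Flag-tagged GluN2A subunit of the NMDA receptor. In bacteria it replicates from a high-copy ColE1/pUC-type origin and is selected with ampicillin through the bla gene. The backbone also carries an f1 origin, an SV40 origin and remnants of a lac/lacZα cloning region flanked by T7 and T3 promoters.

The viral portion follows a third-generation, self-inactivating layout. An RSV promoter fused to a truncated HIV-1 5' LTR drives Tat-independent production of the genomic RNA in packaging cells. It is followed by the Ψ packaging signal with an adjoining gag fragment, the Rev response element for nuclear export of the unspliced genome, and the cPPT/CTS, which aids nuclear import in transduced cells. The ΔU3 3' LTR inactivates LTR promoter activity after integration, and an SV40 polyadenylation signal lies downstream of it.

Between these elements, a TRE3G promoter controls a roughly 4.4 kb open reading frame annotated as rat Grin2a, followed by a WPRE to enhance transcript stability and expression. The Flag tag is listed in the catalogue entry but is not separately annotated in the feature table. TRE3G is active only when bound by a Tet-On 3G-type transactivator, which this plasmid does not encode and which must be supplied separately. No fluorescent reporter or mammalian selection marker is annotated. The associated work concerns viral vectors for delivering large, difficult-to-express transgenes to neurons, which fits this construct's use for inducible GluN2A expression.
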