Features (pLannotate 1.2.2; 25 found; start..end, strand, type, name):
      3..229     +  promoter       RSV promoter: Rous sarcoma virus enhancer/promoter
    230..410     +  LTR            5' LTR (truncated): truncated 5' long terminal repeat (LTR) from HIV-1
    457..582     +  misc_feature   HIV-1 Ψ: packaging signal of human immunodeficiency virus type 1
    566..929     +  CDS            HIV-1 gag (fragment): gag protein from human immunodeficiency virus 1; gag
   1075..1308    +  misc_feature   RRE: The Rev response element (RRE) of HIV-1 allows for Rev-dependent mRNA export from the nucleus to the cytoplasm.
   1685..1785    +  CDS            Rev (fragment): human immunodeficiency virus 1 (HIV-1) Rev protein; rev; enhances nuclear export of unspliced and incompletely spliced viral mRNAs
   1804..1921    +  misc_feature   cPPT/CTS: central polypurine tract and central termination sequence of HIV-1
   1959..2334    +  promoter       TRE3G promoter: 3rd-generation Tet-responsive promoter that can be activated by binding of Tet-On® 3G
   2350..6765    +  CDS            Grin2a: NMDE1_RAT - Experimental evidence at protein level: Swiss-Prot protein existence level 1. Component of NMDA receptor complexes that function as heterotetrameric, ligand-gated ion channels with high calcium permeability and voltage-dependent sensitivity to magnesium. Channel activation requires binding of the neurotransmitter glutamate to the epsilon subunit, glycine binding to the zeta subunit, plus membrane depolarization to eliminate channel inhibition by Mg(2+). Sensitivity to glutamate and channel kinetics depend on the subunit composition; channels containing GRIN1 and GRIN2A have lower s
   6793..7381    +  misc_feature   WPRE: woodchuck hepatitis virus posttranscriptional regulatory element
   7440..7459    +  misc_feature   cPPT/CTS (fragment): central polypurine tract and central termination sequence of HIV-1
   7461..7694    +  LTR            3' LTR (ΔU3): self-inactivating 3' long terminal repeat (LTR) from HIV-1
   7766..7887    +  polyA_signal   SV40 poly(A) signal: SV40 polyadenylation signal
   7927..8062    +  rep_origin     SV40 ori: SV40 origin of replication
   8083..8101    -  promoter       T7 promoter: promoter for bacteriophage T7 RNA polymerase
   8109..8264    +  CDS            lacZα (fragment): LacZα fragment of β-galactosidase; lacZ fragment
   8269..8697    +  rep_origin     f1 ori (sequence partly withheld): f1 bacteriophage origin of replication; arrow indicates direction of (+) strand synthesis
   8750..8854    +  promoter       AmpR promoter: bla
   8855..9715    +  CDS            AmpR: β-lactamase; bla; confers resistance to ampicillin, carbenicillin, and related antibiotics
   9886..10474   +  rep_origin     ori: high-copy-number ColE1/pMB1/pBR322/pUC origin of replication
  10657..10749   +  CDS            lacI (fragment): lac repressor; lacI; The lac repressor binds to the lac operator to inhibit transcription in E. coli. This inhibition can be relieved by adding lactose or isopropyl-β-D-thiogalactopyranoside (IPTG).
  10762..10783   +  protein_bind   CAP binding site: CAP binding activates transcription in the presence of cAMP. E. coli catabolite activator protein
  10798..10828   +  promoter       lac promoter: promoter for the E. coli lac operon
  10832..10854   +  protein_bind   lac operator (fragment): The lac repressor binds to the lac operator to inhibit transcription in E. coli. This inhibition can be relieved by adding lactose or isopropyl-β-D-thiogalactopyranoside (IPTG). lac repressor encoded by lacI
  10897..10915   +  promoter       T3 promoter: promoter for bacteriophage T3 RNA polymerase
>Addgene plasmid #164724 | pJEP200-Lenti-TRE3G-Flag-GluN2A-WPRE-pA | addgene full sequence | sequence record 357056 | Addgene NGS Result
AATGTAGTCTTATGCAATACTCTTGTAGTCTTGCAACATGGTAACGATGAGTTAGCAACATGCCTTACAA
GGAGAGAAAAAGCACCGTGCATGCCGATTGGTGGAAGTAAGGTGGTACGATCGTGCCTTATTAGGAAGGC
AACAGACGGGTCTGACATGGATTGGACGAACCACTGAATTGCCGCATTGCAGAGATATTGTATTTAAGTG
CCTAGCTCGATACATAAACGGGTCTCTCTGGTTAGACCAGATCTGAGCCTGGGAGCTCTCTGGCTAACTA
GGGAACCCACTGCTTAAGCCTCAATAAAGCTTGCCTTGAGTGCTTCAAGTAGTGTGTGCCCGTCTGTTGT
GTGACTCTGGTAACTAGAGATCCCTCAGACCCTTTTAGTCAGTGTGGAAAATCTCTAGCAGTGGCGCCCG
AACAGGGACTTGAAAGCGAAAGGGAAACCAGAGGAGCTCTCTCGACGCAGGACTCGGCTTGCTGAAGCGC
GCACGGCAAGAGGCGAGGGGCGGCGACTGGTGAGTACGCCAAAAATTTTGACTAGCGGAGGCTAGAAGGA
GAGAGATGGGTGCGAGAGCGTCAGTATTAAGCGGGGGAGAATTAGATCGCGATGGGAAAAAATTCGGTTA
AGGCCAGGGGGAAAGAAAAAATATAAATTAAAACATATAGTATGGGCAAGCAGGGAGCTAGAACGATTCG
CAGTTAATCCTGGCCTGTTAGAAACATCAGAAGGCTGTAGACAAATACTGGGACAGCTACAACCATCCCT
TCAGACAGGATCAGAAGAACTTAGATCATTATATAATACAGTAGCAACCCTCTATTGTGTGCATCAAAGG
ATAGAGATAAAAGACACCAAGGAAGCTTTAGACAAGATAGAGGAAGAGCAAAACAAAAGTAAGACCACCG
CACAGCAAGCGGCCGCTGATCTTCAGACCTGGAGGAGGAGATATGAGGGACAATTGGAGAAGTGAATTAT
ATAAATATAAAGTAGTAAAAATTGAACCATTAGGAGTAGCACCCACCAAGGCAAAGAGAAGAGTGGTGCA
GAGAGAAAAAAGAGCAGTGGGAATAGGAGCTTTGTTCCTTGGGTTCTTGGGAGCAGCAGGAAGCACTATG
GGCGCAGCGTCAATGACGCTGACGGTACAGGCCAGACAATTATTGTCTGGTATAGTGCAGCAGCAGAACA
ATTTGCTGAGGGCTATTGAGGCGCAACAGCATCTGTTGCAACTCACAGTCTGGGGCATCAAGCAGCTCCA
GGCAAGAATCCTGGCTGTGGAAAGATACCTAAAGGATCAACAGCTCCTGGGGATTTGGGGTTGCTCTGGA
AAACTCATTTGCACCACTGCTGTGCCTTGGAATGCTAGTTGGAGTAATAAATCTCTGGAACAGATTTGGA
ATCACACGACCTGGATGGAGTGGGACAGAGAAATTAACAATTACACAAGCTTAATACACTCCTTAATTGA
AGAATCGCAAAACCAGCAAGAAAAGAATGAACAAGAATTATTGGAATTAGATAAATGGGCAAGTTTGTGG
AATTGGTTTAACATAACAAATTGGCTGTGGTATATAAAATTATTCATAATGATAGTAGGAGGCTTGGTAG
GTTTAAGAATAGTTTTTGCTGTACTTTCTATAGTGAATAGAGTTAGGCAGGGATATTCACCATTATCGTT
TCAGACCCACCTCCCAACCCCGAGGGGACCCGACAGGCCCGAAGGAATAGAAGAAGAAGGTGGAGAGAGA
GACAGAGACAGATCCATTCGATTAGTGAACGGATCTCGACGGTATCGGTTAACTTTTAAAAGAAAAGGGG
GGATTGGGGGGTACAGTGCAGGGGAAAGAATAGTAGACATAATAGCAACAGACATACAAACTAAAGAATT
ACAAAAACAAATTACAAAAATTCAAAATTTTATCGATACGCGTATCACGAGACTAGCCTCGAGTTGGCTT
TACTCCCTATCAGTGATAGAGAACGTATGAAGAGTTTACTCCCTATCAGTGATAGAGAACGTATGCAGAC
TTTACTCCCTATCAGTGATAGAGAACGTATAAGGAGTTTACTCCCTATCAGTGATAGAGAACGTATGACC
AGTTTACTCCCTATCAGTGATAGAGAACGTATCTACAGTTTACTCCCTATCAGTGATAGAGAACGTATAT
CCAGTTTACTCCCTATCAGTGATAGAGAACGTATAAGCTTTAGGCGTGTACGGTGGGCGCCTATAAAAGC
AGAGCTCGTTTAGTGAACCGTCAGATCGCCTGGAGCAATTCCACAACACTTTTGTCTTATACCAACTTTC
CGTACCACTTCCTACCCTCGTAAAGAATTCGCCGCCACCATGGGCAGATTGGGCTACTGGACCTTGCTGG
TATTGCCGGCCCTTCTGGTCTGGCGCGATCCGGCGCAGAACGCGGCGGCGGAGAAGGGTCCTCCAGCGCT
GAACATTGCGGTGCTGCTGGGTCACAGCCACGACGTGACAGAACGCGAACTTCGAAATCTGGACTACAAG
GACGACGATGACAAGTGGGGCCCAGAGCAGGCAACCGGCTTGCCCCTGGATGTGAACGTGGTGGCGTTAT
TGATGAACCGCACTGACCCTAAGAGCCTCATCACGCATGTGTGCGACCTCATGTCCGGGGCGCGCATCCA
CGGCTTGGTGTTTGGAGATGACACGGACCAGGAGGCTGTGGCCCAGATGCTGGATTTTATCTCCTCACAG
ACTTTTATCCCCATCTTGGGCATTCATGGGGGTGCATCTATGATCATGGCTGACAAGGATCCGACATCCA
CGTTCTTCCAGTTTGGAGCCTCCATCCAGCAGCAAGCCACAGTTATGCTGAAGATCATGCAGGACTACGA
CTGGCACGTCTTCTCCCTGGTCACCACCATCTTCCCTGGCTACCGAGACTTCATCAGCTTTATCAAGACA
ACAGTGGACAACAGCTTTGTGGGCTGGGATATGCAGAACGTGATCACACTGGACACCTCCTTCGAGGACG
CCAAGACGCAGGTCCAGCTGAAGAAGATCCATTCTTCTGTCATCCTGCTCTACTGCTCCAAAGACGAGGC
TGTCCTCATCCTGAGCGAGGCTCGCTCCCTCGGCCTCACTGGCTATGATTTCTTCTGGATTGTCCCCAGT
TTGGTGTCTGGGAACACAGAGCTCATCCCCAAAGAGTTTCCATCAGGTCTCATTTCAGTCTCTTATGACG
ACTGGGACTACAGCCTGGAGGCAAGAGTGAGAGACGGTCTTGGGATCTTAACCACTGCCGCATCCTCCAT
GTTGGAGAAGTTCTCCTACATTCCTGAGGCCAAGGCCAGCTGCTATGGGCAGGCAGAGAAGCCAGAGACC
CCGCTACACACCCTGCACCAATTCATGGTCAATGTGACTTGGGATGGCAAGGACTTGTCCTTCACTGAGG
AAGGTTACCAGGTGCACCCCAGGCTTGTGGTGATCGTGCTGAACAAGGACCGGGAGTGGGAAAAGGTGGG
CAAGTGGGAGAACCAGACGCTGAGCCTGAGGCACGCTGTGTGGCCAAGGTACAAGTCCTTTTCTGACTGC
GAGCCAGATGACAACCACCTCAGCATTGTCACCTTGGAGGAAGCCCCCTTCGTCATCGTAGAGGACATAG
ACCCCCTGACTGAGACCTGTGTGAGGAACACGGTGCCCTGTCGGAAGTTCGTCAAGATCAACAATTCAAC
CAACGAAGGGATGAATGTGAAGAAATGCTGCAAGGGGTTCTGCATCGACATCCTCAAGAAGCTGTCCAGA
ACTGTGAAGTTCACCTATGACCTCTACCTGGTGACCAATGGGAAGCATGGGAAAAAGGTTAACAATGTGT
GGAATGGAATGATAGGTGAAGTGGTCTATCAACGAGCAGTCATGGCTGTGGGCTCACTCACCATCAATGA
GGAGCGTTCGGAAGTGGTGGACTTCTCGGTGCCCTTCGTGGAGACAGGAATCAGCGTCATGGTCTCCAGG
AGTAATGGCACTGTCTCCCCTTCTGCTTTCCTCGAACCCTTCAGTGCCTCCGTCTGGGTGATGATGTTTG
TGATGCTGCTCATCGTCTCAGCCATTGCTGTCTTCGTTTTTGAATACTTCAGTCCTGTTGGATACAACAG
AAACTTAGCCAAAGGGAAAGCTCCCCACGGGCCTTCTTTTACTATTGGAAAAGCTATATGGCTCCTCTGG
GGCCTGGTCTTCAACAATTCTGTGCCTGTCCAGAATCCTAAAGGCACAACCAGCAAGATCATGGTGTCAG
TGTGGGCCTTCTTTGCTGTCATCTTCCTGGCCAGTTACACAGCCAACCTGGCTGCCTTCATGATCCAGGA
GGAGTTTGTGGACCAAGTGACTGGCCTCAGTGACAAGAAGTTCCAGAGACCTCATGACTATTCTCCACCT
TTCCGATTTGGGACGGTACCCAATGGAAGTACAGAGAGGAATATTCGTAACAACTACCCCTATATGCACC
AGTACATGACCAGATTCAACCAGAGGGGAGTGGAGGATGCCTTGGTCAGCTTGAAAACCGGGAAGTTGGA
CGCTTTCATCTATGACGCAGCCGTCTTGAACTACAAGGCCGGGAGGGATGAAGGCTGTAAACTGGTGACC
ATTGGGAGCGGGTACATCTTTGCTACCACAGGCTATGGAATTGCGCTGCAGAAGGGCTCACCCTGGAAGA
GGCAGATTGACCTCGCTCTGCTCCAGTTTGTTGGTGATGGTGAGATGGAGGAGCTGGAGACACTGTGGCT
TACGGGCATCTGCCACAACGAGAAGAATGAGGTGATGAGTAGCCAGCTGGACATCGATAACATGGCGGGC
GTGTTCTACATGCTGGCTGCAGCCATGGCCCTCAGCCTCATCACCTTCATCTGGGAGCACCTCTTCTACT
GGAAGCTGCGCTTCTGCTTCACAGGCGTGTGCTCTGACCGGCCCGGGCTGCTCTTCTCCATCAGCAGGGG
CATCTATAGTTGCATCCATGGGGTACACATTGAAGAAAAGAAGAAATCTCCAGATTTCAATCTGACTGGA
TCACAGAGCAACATGCTAAAGCTTCTTCGGTCAGCTAAAAACATCTCCAATATGTCCAACATGAACTCCT
CAAGAATGGACTCACCCAAAAGAGCTACTGACTTCATTCAAAGAGGGTCACTTATTGTGGACATGGTTTC
AGACAAGGGAAATTTGATATATTCAGACAACAGATCCTTTCAAGGGAAGGACAGTATATTTGGAGACAAC
ATGAATGAACTCCAAACATTTGTGGCCAACAGGCACAAGGATAATCTCAGTAACTATGTGTTTCAAGGAC
AGCATCCTCTCACTCTCAATGAGTCCAACCCTAACACAGTAGAGGTGGCTGTCAGCACTGAATCCAAAGG
GAACTCCCGACCCCGGCAGCTTTGGAAGAAATCCATGGAGTCTCTACGCCAGGATTCTCTAAACCAGAAC
CCAGTCTCCCAGAGGGATGAGAAGACTGCAGAGAATCGGACCCACTCGCTAAAGAGTCCTAGGTATCTTC
CAGAAGAGGTAGCCCACTCTGACATTTCAGAAACCTCAAGCCGGGCCACATGCCACAGGGAGCCAGATAA
CAATAAGAACCACAAGACCAAGGATAACTTCAAACGGTCAATGGCCTCTAAGTATCCCAAGGACTGTAGC
GATGTTGACCGCACCTACATGAAAACCAAAGCAAGTTCTCCCAGGGATAAGATCTATACCATTGATGGTG
AGAAGGAGCCCAGCTTCCACTTAGATCCTCCTCAGTTTGTTGAGAATATAACCCTGCCTGAGAATGTGGG
CTTCCCAGATACCTACCAAGATCACAATGAGAACTTCCGCAAGGGGGACTCCACACTGCCCATGAACAGG
AACCCATTACATAATGAAGACGGGCTTCCCAACAATGACCAATATAAACTCTATGCCAAGCACTTTACCT
TGAAAGACAAGGGTTCCCCACACAGTGAGGGCAGTGATCGATACCGGCAGAACTCCACACATTGCAGAAG
CTGCCTTTCGAATCTGCCCACCTACTCAGGCCACTTTACCATGAGGTCTCCTTTCAAGTGTGATGCCTGT
CTGCGGATGGGGAATCTCTATGACATTGATGAAGACCAGATGCTTCAGGAGACAGGTAACCCAGCTACTC
GGGAGGAGGTCTACCAGCAGGACTGGTCACAGAACAACGCCCTCCAGTTCCAGAAGAACAAGCTAAGGAT
TAACCGACAGCACTCCTATGATAACATTCTGGACAAACCCAGAGAGATAGACCTTAGCAGGCCCTCCCGG
AGCATAAGCCTCAAGGACAGGGAACGGCTACTGGAGGGCAACTTGTATGGGAGCCTGTTCAGTGTCCCCT
CAAGCAAACTCTTGGGGAACAAAAGCTCCCTTTTCCCCCAAGGTCTGGAGGACAGCAAGAGGAGCAAGTC
TCTCTTGCCAGACCACGCCTCTGATAATCCTTTCCTCCACACGTATGGGGATGACCAACGCTTAGTTATC
GGGAGATGTCCCTCGGACCCTTACAAACACTCATTGCCATCACAGGCGGTAAATGACAGCTATCTTCGGT
CATCCTTGAGGTCAACAGCATCATATTGCTCCAGGGACAGTCGGGGCCACAGTGATGTGTATATTTCAGA
GCATGTTATGCCTTATGCTGCAAATAAGAATACCATGTACTCTACCCCCAGGGTTTTAAATTCCTGCAGC
AATAGACGAGTGTACAAGAAAATGCCTAGTATCGAATCTGATGTTTAACTCGACCGGTTAGTAATGATCG
ACAATCAACCTCTGGATTACAAAATTTGTGAAAGATTGACTGGTATTCTTAACTATGTTGCTCCTTTTAC
GCTATGTGGATACGCTGCTTTAATGCCTTTGTATCATGCTATTGCTTCCCGTATGGCTTTCATTTTCTCC
TCCTTGTATAAATCCTGGTTGCTGTCTCTTTATGAGGAGTTGTGGCCCGTTGTCAGGCAACGTGGCGTGG
TGTGCACTGTGTTTGCTGACGCAACCCCCACTGGTTGGGGCATTGCCACCACCTGTCAGCTCCTTTCCGG
GACTTTCGCTTTCCCCCTCCCTATTGCCACGGCGGAACTCATCGCCGCCTGCCTTGCCCGCTGCTGGACA
GGGGCTCGGCTGTTGGGCACTGACAATTCCGTGGTGTTGTCGGGGAAGCTGACGTCCTTTCCATGGCTGC
TCGCCTGTGTTGCCACCTGGATTCTGCGCGGGACGTCCTTCTGCTACGTCCCTTCGGCCCTCAATCCAGC
GGACCTTCCTTCCCGCGGCCTGCTGCCGGCTCTGCGGCCTCTTCCGCGTCTTCGCCTTCGCCCTCAGACG
AGTCGGATCTCCCTTTGGGCCGCCTCCCCGCCTGGCGATGGTACCTTTAAGACCAATGACTTACAAGGCA
GCTGTAGATCTTAGCCACTTTTTAAAAGAAAAGGGGGGACTGGAAGGGCTAATTCACTCCCAACGAAGAC
AAGATCTGCTTTTTGCTTGTACTGGGTCTCTCTGGTTAGACCAGATCTGAGCCTGGGAGCTCTCTGGCTA
ACTAGGGAACCCACTGCTTAAGCCTCAATAAAGCTTGCCTTGAGTGCTTCAAGTAGTGTGTGCCCGTCTG
TTGTGTGACTCTGGTAACTAGAGATCCCTCAGACCCTTTTAGTCAGTGTGGAAAATCTCTAGCAGTAGTA
GTTCATGTCATCTTATTATTCAGTATTTATAACTTGCAAAGAAATGAATATCAGAGAGTGAGAGGAACTT
GTTTATTGCAGCTTATAATGGTTACAAATAAAGCAATAGCATCACAAATTTCACAAATAAAGCATTTTTT
TCACTGCATTCTAGTTGTGGTTTGTCCAAACTCATCAATGTATCTTATCATGTCTGGCTCTAGCTATCCC
GCCCCTAACTCCGCCCATCCCGCCCCTAACTCCGCCCAGTTCCGCCCATTCTCCGCCCCATGGCTGACTA
ATTTTTTTTATTTATGCAGAGGCCGAGGCCGCCTCGGCCTCTGAGCTATTCCAGAAGTAGTGAGGAGGCT
TTTTTGGAGGCCTAGGGACGTACCCAATTCGCCCTATAGTGAGTCGTATTACGCGCGCTCACTGGCCGTC
GTTTTACAACGTCGTGACTGGGAAAACCCTGGCGTTACCCAACTTAATCGCCTTGCAGCACATCCCCCTT
TCGCCAGCTGGCGTAATAGCGAAGAGGCCCGCACCGATCGCCCTTCCCAACAGTTGCGCAGCCTGAATGG
CGAATGGG
[124 nt withheld, positions 8269-8392]
C
[91 nt withheld, positions 8394-8484]
A
[49 nt withheld, positions 8486-8534]
CCTTTGACGTTGGAGTCCACGTTCTTT
[37 nt withheld, positions 8562-8598]
ACCCTATCTCGGTCTATTCTTTTGATTTATAAGGGATTTTGCCGATTTCGGCCTATTGGTTAAAAAATGA
GCTGATTTAACAAAAATTTAACGCGAATTTTAACAAAATATTAACGCTTACAATTTAGGTGGCACTTTTC
GGGGAAATGTGCGCGGAACCCCTATTTGTTTATTTTTCTAAATACATTCAAATATGTATCCGCTCATGAG
ACAATAACCCTGATAAATGCTTCAATAATATTGAAAAAGGAAGAGTATGAGTATTCAACATTTCCGTGTC
GCCCTTATTCCCTTTTTTGCGGCATTTTGCCTTCCTGTTTTTGCTCACCCAGAAACGCTGGTGAAAGTAA
AAGATGCTGAAGATCAGTTGGGTGCACGAGTGGGTTACATCGAACTGGATCTCAACAGCGGTAAGATCCT
TGAGAGTTTTCGCCCCGAAGAACGTTTTCCAATGATGAGCACTTTTAAAGTTCTGCTATGTGGCGCGGTA
TTATCCCGTATTGACGCCGGGCAAGAGCAACTCGGTCGCCGCATACACTATTCTCAGAATGACTTGGTTG
AGTACTCACCAGTCACAGAAAAGCATCTTACGGATGGCATGACAGTAAGAGAATTATGCAGTGCTGCCAT
AACCATGAGTGATAACACTGCGGCCAACTTACTTCTGACAACGATCGGAGGACCGAAGGAGCTAACCGCT
TTTTTGCACAACATGGGGGATCATGTAACTCGCCTTGATCGTTGGGAACCGGAGCTGAATGAAGCCATAC
CAAACGACGAGCGTGACACCACGATGCCTGTAGCAATGGCAACAACGTTGCGCAAACTATTAACTGGCGA
ACTACTTACTCTAGCTTCCCGGCAACAATTAATAGACTGGATGGAGGCGGATAAAGTTGCAGGACCACTT
CTGCGCTCGGCCCTTCCGGCTGGCTGGTTTATTGCTGATAAATCTGGAGCCGGTGAGCGTGGGTCTCGCG
GTATCATTGCAGCACTGGGGCCAGATGGTAAGCCCTCCCGTATCGTAGTTATCTACACGACGGGGAGTCA
GGCAACTATGGATGAACGAAATAGACAGATCGCTGAGATAGGTGCCTCACTGATTAAGCATTGGTAACTG
TCAGACCAAGTTTACTCATATATACTTTAGATTGATTTAAAACTTCATTTTTAATTTAAAAGGATCTAGG
TGAAGATCCTTTTTGATAATCTCATGACCAAAATCCCTTAACGTGAGTTTTCGTTCCACTGAGCGTCAGA
CCCCGTAGAAAAGATCAAAGGATCTTCTTGAGATCCTTTTTTTCTGCGCGTAATCTGCTGCTTGCAAACA
AAAAAACCACCGCTACCAGCGGTGGTTTGTTTGCCGGATCAAGAGCTACCAACTCTTTTTCCGAAGGTAA
CTGGCTTCAGCAGAGCGCAGATACCAAATACTGTTCTTCTAGTGTAGCCGTAGTTAGGCCACCACTTCAA
GAACTCTGTAGCACCGCCTACATACCTCGCTCTGCTAATCCTGTTACCAGTGGCTGCTGCCAGTGGCGAT
AAGTCGTGTCTTACCGGGTTGGACTCAAGACGATAGTTACCGGATAAGGCGCAGCGGTCGGGCTGAACGG
GGGGTTCGTGCACACAGCCCAGCTTGGAGCGAACGACCTACACCGAACTGAGATACCTACAGCGTGAGCT
ATGAGAAAGCGCCACGCTTCCCGAAGGGAGAAAGGCGGACAGGTATCCGGTAAGCGGCAGGGTCGGAACA
GGAGAGCGCACGAGGGAGCTTCCAGGGGGAAACGCCTGGTATCTTTATAGTCCTGTCGGGTTTCGCCACC
TCTGACTTGAGCGTCGATTTTTGTGATGCTCGTCAGGGGGGCGGAGCCTATGGAAAAACGCCAGCAACGC
GGCCTTTTTACGGTTCCTGGCCTTTTGCTGGCCTTTTGCTCACATGTTCTTTCCTGCGTTATCCCCTGAT
TCTGTGGATAACCGTATTACCGCCTTTGAGTGAGCTGATACCGCTCGCCGCAGCCGAACGACCGAGCGCA
GCGAGTCAGTGAGCGAGGAAGCGGAAGAGCGCCCAATACGCAAACCGCCTCTCCCCGCGCGTTGGCCGAT
TCATTAATGCAGCTGGCACGACAGGTTTCCCGACTGGAAAGCGGGCAGTGAGCGCAACGCAATTAATGTG
AGTTAGCTCACTCATTAGGCACCCCAGGCTTTACACTTTATGCTTCCGGCTCGTATGTTGTGTGGAATTG
TGAGCGGATAACAATTTCACACAGGAAACAGCTATGACCATGATTACGCCAAGCGCGCAATTAACCCTCA
CTAAAGGGAACAAAAGCTGGAGCTGCAAGCTT
